>Addgene plasmid #215177 | Bo_NPTII:pCSRM2C:Gus_introns | addgene full sequence | sequence record 468486 | Addgene NGS Result
TAGATCGACGCTACTAGAGGATGCACATGTGACCGAGGGACACGAAGTGATCCGTTTAAACTATCAGTGT
TTGACAGGATATATTGGCGGGTAAACCTAAGAGAAAAGAGCGTTTATTAGAATAATCGGATATTTAAAAG
GGCGTGAAAAGGTTTATCCGTTCGTCCATTTGTATGTGCCAGCCGCCTTTGCGACGCTCACCGGGCTGGT
TGCCCTCGCCGCTGGGCTGGCGGCCGTCTATGGCCCTGCAAACGCGCCAGAAACGCCGTCGAAGCCGTGT
GCGAGACACCGCGGCCGCCGGCGTTGTGGATACCTCGCGGAAAACTTGGCCCTCACTGACAGATGAGGGG
CGGACGTTGACACTTGAGGGGCCGACTCACCCGGCGCGGCGTTGACAGATGAGGGGCAGGCTCGATTTCG
GCCGGCGACGTGGAGCTGGCCAGCCTCGCAAATCGGCGAAAACGCCTGATTTTACGCGAGTTTCCCACAG
ATGATGTGGACAAGCCTGGGGATAAGTGCCCTGCGGTATTGACACTTGAGGGGCGCGACTACTGACAGAT
GAGGGGCGCGATCCTTGACACTTGAGGGGCAGAGTGCTGACAGATGAGGGGCGCACCTATTGACATTTGA
GGGGCTGTCCACAGGCAGAAAATCCAGCATTTGCAAGGGTTTCCGCCCGTTTTTCGGCCACCGCTAACCT
GTCTTTTAACCTGCTTTTAAACCAATATTTATAAACCTTGTTTTTAACCAGGGCTGCGCCCTGTGCGCGT
GACCGCGCACGCCGAAGGGGGGTGCCCCCCCTTCTCGAACCCTCCCGGCCCGCTAACGCGGGCCTCCCAT
CCCCCCAGGGGCTGCGCCCCTCGGCCGCGAACGGCCTCACCCCAAAAATGGCAGCGCTGGCCAATTCCCG
AGGCACGAACCCAGTGGACATAAGCCTGTTCGGTTCGTAAGCTGTAATGCAAGTAGCGTATGCGCTCACG
CAACTGGTCCAGAACCTTGACCGAACGCAGCGGTGGTAACGGCGCAGTGGCGGTTTTCATGGCTTGTTAT
GACTGTTTTTTTGGGGTACAGTCTATGCCTCGGGCATCCAAGCAGCAAGCGCGTTACGCCGTGGGTCGAT
GTTTGATGTTATGGAGCAGCAACGATGTTACGCAGCAGGGCAGTCGCCCTAAAACAAAGTTAAACATCAT
GGGGGAAGCGGTGATCGCCGAAGTATCGACTCAACTATCAGAGGTAGTTGGCGTCATCGAGCGCCATCTC
GAACCGACGTTGCTGGCCGTACATTTGTACGGCTCCGCAGTGGATGGCGGCCTGAAGCCACACAGCGATA
TTGATTTGCTGGTTACGGTGACCGTAAGGCTTGATGAAACAACGCGGCGAGCTTTGATCAACGACCTTTT
GGAAACTTCGGCTTCCCCTGGAGAGAGCGAGATTCTCCGCGCTGTAGAAGTCACCATTGTTGTGCACGAC
GACATCATTCCGTGGCGTTATCCAGCTAAGCGCGAACTGCAATTTGGAGAATGGCAGCGCAATGACATTC
TTGCAGGTATCTTCGAGCCAGCCACGATCGACATTGATCTGGCTATCTTGCTGACAAAAGCAAGAGAACA
TAGCGTTGCCTTGGTAGGTCCAGCGGCGGAGGAACTCTTTGATCCGGTTCCTGAACAGGATCTATTTGAG
GCGCTAAATGAAACCTTAACGCTATGGAACTCGCCGCCCGACTGGGCTGGCGATGAGCGAAATGTAGTGC
TTACGTTGTCCCGCATTTGGTACAGCGCAGTAACCGGCAAAATCGCGCCGAAGGATGTCGCTGCCGACTG
GGCAATGGAGCGCCTGCCGGCCCAGTATCAGCCCGTCATACTTGAAGCTAGACAGGCTTATCTTGGACAA
GAAGAAGATCGCTTGGCCTCGCGCGCAGATCAGTTGGAAGAATTTGTCCATTACGTGAAAGGCGAGATCA
CCAAGGTAGTCGGCAAATAATGTCTAGCTAGAAATTCGTTCAAGCCGACGCCGCTTCGCGGCGCGGCTTA
ACTCAAGCGTTAGATGCACTAAGCACATAATTGCTCACAGCCAAACTATCAGGTCAAGTCTGCTTTTATT
ATTTTTAAGCGTGCATAATAAGCCCTACACAAATTGGGAGATATATCATGCTGTCAGACCAAGTTTACTC
ATATATACTTTAGATTGATTTAAAACTTCATTTTTAATTTAAAAGGATCTAGGTGAAGATCCTTTTTGAT
AATCTCATGACCAAAATCCCTTAACGTGAGTTTTCGTTCCACTGAGCGTCAGACCCCGTAGAAAAGATCA
AAGGATCTTCTTGAGATCCTTTTTTTCTGCGCGTAATCTGCTGCTTGCAAACAAAAAAACCACCGCTACC
AGCGGTGGTTTGTTTGCCGGATCAAGAGCTACCAACTCTTTTTCCGAAGGTAACTGGCTTCAGCAGAGCG
CAGATACCAAATACTGTTCTTCTAGTGTAGCCGTAGTTAGGCCACCACTTCAAGAACTCTGTAGCACCGC
CTACATACCTCGCTCTGCTAATCCTGTTACCAGTGGCTGCTGCCAGTGGCGATAAGTCGTGTCTTACCGG
GTTGGACTCAAGACGATAGTTACCGGATAAGGCGCAGCGGTCGGGCTGAACGGGGGGTTCGTGCACACAG
CCCAGCTTGGAGCGAACGACCTACACCGAACTGAGATACCTACAGCGTGAGCTATGAGAAAGCGCCACGC
TTCCCGAAGGGAGAAAGGCGGACAGGTATCCGGTAAGCGGCAGGGTCGGAACAGGAGAGCGCACGAGGGA
GCTTCCAGGGGGAAACGCCTGGTATCTTTATAGTCCTGTCGGGTTTCGCCACCTCTGACTTGAGCGTCGA
TTTTTGTGATGCTCGTCAGGGGGGCGGAGCCTATGGAAAAACGCCAGCAACGCGGCCTTTTTACGGTTCC
TGGCAGATCCTAGATGTGGCGCAACGATGCCGGCGACAAGCAGGAGCGCACCGACTTCTTCCGCATCAAG
TGTTTTGGCTCTCAGGCCGAGGCCCACGGCAAGTATTTGGGCAAGGGGTCGCTGGTATTCGTGCAGGGCA
AGATTCGGAATACCAAGTACGAGAAGGACGGCCAGACGGTCTACGGGACCGACTTCATTGCCGATAAGGT
GGATTATCTGGACACCAAGGCACCAGGCGGGTCAAATCAGGAATAAGGGCACATTGCCCCGGCGTGAGTC
GGGGCAATCCCGCAAGGAGGGTGAATGAATCGGACGTTTGACCGGAAGGCATACAGGCAAGAACTGATCG
ACGCGGGGTTTTCCGCCGAGGATGCCGAAACCATCGCAAGCCGCACCGTCATGCGTGCGCCCCGCGAAAC
CTTCCAGTCCGTCGGCTCGATGGTCCAGCAAGCTACGGCCAAGATCGAGCGCGACAGCGTGCAACTGGCT
CCCCCTGCCCTGCCCGCGCCATCGGCCGCCGTGGAGCGTTCGCGTCGTCTTGAACAGGAGGCGGCAGGTT
TGGCGAAGTCGATGACCATCGACACGCGAGGAACTATGACGACCAAGAAGCGAAAAACCGCCGGCGAGGA
CCTGGCAAAACAGGTCAGCGAGGCCAAGCAGGCCGCGTTGCTGAAACACACGAAGCAGCAGATCAAGGAA
ATGCAGCTTTCCTTGTTCGATATTGCGCCGTGGCCGGACACGATGCGAGCGATGCCAAACGACACGGCCC
GCTCTGCCCTGTTCACCACGCGCAACAAGAAAATCCCGCGCGAGGCGCTGCAAAACAAGGTCATTTTCCA
CGTCAACAAGGACGTGAAGATCACCTACACCGGCGTCGAGCTGCGGGCCGACGATGACGAACTGGTGTGG
CAGCAGGTGTTGGAGTACGCGAAGCGCACCCCTATCGGCGAGCCGATCACCTTCACGTTCTACGAGCTTT
GCCAGGACCTGGGCTGGTCGATCAATGGCCGGTATTACACGAAGGCCGAGGAATGCCTGTCGCGCCTACA
GGCGACGGCGATGGGCTTCACGTCCGACCGCGTTGGGCACCTGGAATCGGTGTCGCTGCTGCACCGCTTC
CGCGTCCTGGACCGTGGCAAGAAAACGTCCCGTTGCCAGGTCCTGATCGACGAGGAAATCGTCGTGCTGT
TTGCTGGCGACCACTACACGAAATTCATATGGGAGAAGTACCGCAAGCTGTCGCCGACGGCCCGACGGAT
GTTCGACTATTTCAGCTCGCACCGGGAGCCGTACCCGCTCAAGCTGGAAACCTTCCGCCTCATGTGCGGA
TCGGATTCCACCCGCGTGAAGAAGTGGCGCGAGCAGGTCGGCGAAGCCTGCGAAGAGTTGCGAGGCAGCG
GCCTGGTGGAACACGCCTGGGTCAATGATGACCTGGTGCATTGCAAACGCTAGGGCCTTGTGGGGTCAGT
TCCGGCTGGGGGTTCAGCAGCCCCTGCTCGGATCTGTTGGACCGGACAGTAGTCATGGTTGATGGGCTGC
CTGTATCGAGTGGTGATTTTGTGCCGAGCTGCCGGTCGGGGAGCTGTTGGCTGGCTGGTGGCAGGATATA
TTGTGGTGTAAACAAATTGACGCTTAGACAACTTAATAACACATTGCGGACGTTTTTAATGTACTGGGGT
TGAACACTCTGTGGGTCTCATGCCGAATTCGGATCCGGAGGTCAACATGGTGGAGCACGACACTCTGGTC
TACTCCAAAAATGTCAAAGATACAGTCTCAGAAGATCAAAGGGCTATTGAGACTTTTCAACAAAGGATAA
TTTCGGGAAACCTCCTCGGATTCCATTGCCCAGCTATCTGTCACTTCATCGAAAGGACAGTAGAAAAGGA
AGGTGGCTCCTACAAATGCCATCATTGCGATAAAGGAAAGGCTATCATTCAAGATCTCTCTGCCGACAGT
GGTCCCAAAGATGGACCCCCACCCACGAGGAGCATCGTGGAAAAAGAAGAGGTTCCAACCACGTCTACAA
AGCAAGTGGATTGATGTGATAACATGGTGGAGCACGACACTCTGGTCTACTCCAAAAATGTCAAAGATAC
AGTCTCAGAAGATCAAAGGGCTATTGAGACTTTTCAACAAAGGATAATTTCGGGAAACCTCCTCGGATTC
CATTGCCCAGCTATCTGTCACTTCATCGAAAGGACAGTAGAAAAGGAAGGTGGCTCCTACAAATGCCATC
ATTGCGATAAAGGAAAGGCTATCATTCAAGATCTCTCTGCCGACAGTGGTCCCAAAGATGGACCCCCACC
CACGAGGAGCATCGTGGAAAAAGAAGAGGTTCCAACCACGTCTACAAAGCAAGTGGATTGATGTGACATC
TCCACTGACGTAAGGGATGACGCACAATCCCACTATCCTTCGCAAGACCCTTCCTCTATATAAGGAAGTT
CATTTCATTTGGAGAGGACACGCTCGAGTATAAGAGCTCATTTTTACAACAATTACCAACAACAACAAAC
AACAAACAACATTACAATTACATTTACAATTATCGATACAATGATTGAACAAGATGGATTGCACGCAGGT
TCTCCGGCCGCTTGGGTGGAGAGGCTATTCGGCTATGACTGGGCACAACAGACAATCGGCTGCTCTGATG
CCGCCGTGTTCCGGCTGTCAGCGCAGGGGCGCCCGGTTCTTTTTGTCAAGACCGACCTGTCCGGTGCCCT
GAATGAACTCCAAGACGAGGCAGCGCGGCTATCGTGGCTGGCCACGACGGGCGTTCCTTGCGCAGCTGTG
CTCGACGTTGTCACTGAAGCGGGAAGGGACTGGCTGCTATTGGGCGAAGTGCCGGGGCAGGATCTCCTGT
CATCTCACCTTGCTCCTGCCGAGAAAGTATCCATCATGGCTGATGCAATGCGGCGGCTGCATACGCTTGA
TCCGGCTACCTGCCCATTCGACCACCAAGCGAAACATCGCATCGAGCGAGCACGTACTCGGATGGAAGCC
GGTCTTGTCGATCAGGATGATCTGGACGAAGAGCATCAGGGGCTCGCGCCAGCCGAACTGTTCGCCAGGC
TCAAGGCGCGGATGCCCGACGGCGAGGATCTCGTCGTGACCCACGGCGATGCCTGCTTGCCGAATATCAT
GGTGGAAAATGGCCGCTTTTCTGGATTCATCGACTGTGGCCGGCTGGGTGTGGCGGACCGCTATCAGGAC
ATAGCGTTGGCTACCCGTGATATTGCTGAAGAGCTTGGCGGCGAATGGGCTGACCGCTTCCTCGTGCTTT
ACGGTATCGCCGCTCCCGATTCGCAGCGCATCGCCTTCTATCGCCTTCTTGACGAGTTCTTCTGAGCTTG
TCAAGCAGATCGTTCAAACATTTGGCAATAAAGTTTCTTAAGATTGAATCCTGTTGCCGGTCTTGCGATG
ATTATCATATAATTTCTGTTGAATTACGTTAAGCATGTAATAATTAACATGTAATGCATGACGTTATTTA
TGAGATGGGTTTTTATGATTAGAGTCCCGCAATTATACATTTAATACGCGATAGAAAACAAAATATAGCG
CGCAAACTAGGATAAATTATCGCGCGCGGTGTCATCTATGTTACTAGATCGACGCTGCAAGAATTCAAGC
TTGGAGCTTTCCCTCTCGTAAACCGCAATCGTTTCATCTTCCCTTTAATTTTGTTTGTTTGCATGCTAGC
TCATTTTGCGTTTCTTCTTCCGAATAGAGCCGTCAGCACACAATAAAATAAGCTATTCTAGGACCACAAA
GCATTGCATACAAACAAAACTGGAACAAACAAAATTAGTAATCCTTTTCGCAAAAGAAAGATACACTACA
AAGCAAACAAAAGCTCGACTGTTTCCCAATGAGGCGTGCATGCACAGAGATGTAATTCCATGGAAGCAAA
CAGACAATATGGCACACAGGATTCGCATGCTTTTCGTGTCCGTTCACTGAAATTTTCTCTTGGTCTTTTC
CATTGTTCAAGTACGTGTGCCTACTCACTGACTGGCAAATACTAGATCAGTTCTCCAAACGAAATTGTAA
TCCATGGATCTATCTACTCTTGTGCATCAGTGGATGCAGAGGGCCGTGGGGTTATCTTTCTTTTTCGACG
AAAAAAAGCTACTCCAGCCTCCGGCTAATATGGTCGAAAATTCCGTACTCACATTTACCCTCACAAACAA
ACTTTCTCTCTCGTAAACCGCAATCGTTTCATCTTCCCTTTAATTTGTTTGTTTGCATGCCAGCTCATTT
TGAGTTTCTTCTTCGGAATAGGGCCGTGCAACACACAATAAAATAAGCTACTCTAGGACCACAAAGCATT
GCATACAAACAAAGCCGGACCAGAAAATTTAATATTTTTTGCAAAAGAAAGATACTAGAAAGCAAACAGA
AACTCTACTGTTCCTAATGGAGGCGTGCTTAGATCTACTTCCTCCGATTCTAAATTGTTGTCGAAATATT
ACATGTATCTAAACGCTTTTTAAGAATAAATGCATCCATATTTGAGCAAATTTGAGTCAAGAATTTAGAG
TCAGAGAAAGTATATATGTAAATCCATGGAAGCAAACAGACAACATGGCACATAGGGTTCGCATGCTTTT
CGTGTACGTTCACCTGAAATTTTCTCTTGGTCTTTTCCATGTTCACGTAAGTGTGCCTAGTCACTGGCAA
ATATAGATCAGTTTTATCCACACGAAATTGTAATCCATGGATCTACTCCAGCTAATATAGGGTCGAAACT
CGGTGCTCACATTTACACGCAAATTAATGAGTGTATTAACTTGAAAAAAACTCGGTGCTCACGTTTACAC
GCAAATTAATGAGTGTATTAACTTGAGTTTGATGCAAGTTTAATAATGTCCATGGAATTATCCGTGATAT
GTCTTTCACTAGGTGGAGTGTGATTCTAAGCGTGTGGTGTTTCTATTTGCTTCCTCCGTTTCATAATTCT
TATTAAAATCTTACATGTGTCTAGATGTTTTTTAAAAATAAATACATTCATTTTTTAAGTAAATTTGAGA
CAAAAATTATGAAACAGACAAAATACTCTGCAATGGCCAAAAGTAAAAGTAAAAAGGAAAATAAATACGA
AGATGTTTGTATGTAGCACAGCTAGCAACCCAGCCAGCTAGGGACGGACGGTACCACTGACTGGCCTCCG
GCGTCCTATAAGAAGCAAAGGGAAGCCAGCTTAGCCGTCCCGTCTCAAATCCCAACAAGGGTTGTTCGAG
CTGCAGAGGAGAGAGGAAGGAGAGGATAAGTGTTAGCGAGCGAGAGCTCGAGGGCAATGGGTCAGTCCCT
TATGTTACGTCCTGTAGAAACCCCAACCCGTGAAATCAAAAAACTCGACGGCCTGTGGGCATTCAGTCTG
GATCGCGAAAACTGTGGAATTGATCAGCGTTGGTGGGAAAGCGCGTTACAAGAAAGCCGGGCAATTGCTG
TGCCAGGCAGTTTTAACGATCAGTTCGCCGATGCAGATATTCGTAATTATGCGGGCAACGTCTGGTATCA
GCGCGAAGTCTTTATACCGAAAGGTAAGTCTTACTCTCTCTTTTTTGGTCTGTATTTTTAATTTTTTGAA
GTATACTATTTGTACTGACGCTAATAATCTTTTTTCAGGTTGGGCAGGCCAGCGTATCGTGCTGCGTTTC
GATGCGGTCACTCATTACGGCAAAGTGTGGGTCAATAATCAGGAAGTGATGGAGCATCAGGGCGGCTATA
CGCCATTTGAAGCCGATGTCACGCCGTATGTTATTGCCGGGAAAAGTGTACGTATCACCGTTTGTGTGAA
CAACGAACTGAACTGGCAGACTATCCCGCCGGGAATGGTGATTACCGACGAAAACGGCAAGAAAAAGCAG
TCTTACTTCCATGATTTCTTTAACTATGCCGGAATCCATCGCAGCGTAATGCTCTACACCACGCCGAACA
CCTGGGTGGACGATATCACCGTGGTGACGCATGTCGCGCAAGACTGTAACCACGCGTCTGTTGACTGGCA
GGTACTTCATGCTTCAACGTGTAACTTAAGAGATACTGTGTGAAATTTTATATTTCCATACATTTGCTTG
ACCTTTGCTTTTTGTCAATTTTTTTCCCCTTACAGGTGGTGGCCAATGGTGATGTCAGCGTTGAACTGCG
TGATGCGGATCAACAGGTGGTTGCAACTGGACAAGGCACTAGCGGGACTTTGCAAGTGGTGAATCCGCAC
CTCTGGCAACCGGGTGAAGGTTATCTCTATGAACTGTGCGTCACAGCCAAAAGCCAGACAGAGTGTGATA
TCTACCCGCTTCGCGTCGGCATCCGGTCAGTGGCAGTGAAGGGCGAACAGTTCCTGATTAACCACAAACC
GTTCTACTTTACTGGCTTTGGTCGTCATGAAGATGCGGACTTGCGTGGCAAAGGATTCGATAACGTGCTG
ATGGTGCACGACCACGCATTAATGGACTGGATTGGGGCCAACTCCTACCGTACCTCGCATTACCCTTACG
CTGAAGAGATGCTCGACTGGGCAGATGAACATGGCATCGTGGTGATTGATGAAACTGCTGCTGTCGGCTT
TAACCTCTCTTTAGGCATTGGTTTCGAAGCGGGCAACAAGCCGAAAGAACTGTACAGCGAAGAGGCAGTC
AACGGGGAAACTCAGCAAGCGCACTTACAGGCGATTAAAGAGCTGATAGCGCGTGACAAAAACCACCCAA
GCGTGGTGATGTGGAGTATTGCCAACGAACCGGATACCCGTCCGCAAGGTGCACGGGAATATTTCGCGCC
ACTGGCGGAAGCAACGCGTAAACTCGACCCGACGCGTCCGATCACCTGCGTCAATGTAATGTTCTGCGAC
GCTCACACCGATACCATCAGCGATCTCTTTGATGTGCTGTGCCTGAACCGTTATTACGGATGGTATGTCC
AAAGCGGCGATTTGGAAACGGCAGAGAAGGTACTGGAAAAAGAACTTCTGGCCTGGCAGGAGAAACTGCA
TCAGCCGATTATCATCACCGAATACGGCGTGGATACGTTAGCCGGGCTGCACTCAATGTACACCGACATG
TGGAGTGAAGAGTATCAGTGTGCATGGCTGGATATGTATCACCGCGTCTTTGATCGCGTCAGCGCCGTCG
TCGGTGAACAGGTATGGAATTTCGCCGATTTTGCGACCTCGCAAGGCATATTGCGCGTTGGCGGTAACAA
GAAAGGGATCTTCACTCGCGACCGCAAACCGAAGTCGGCGGCTTTTCTGCTGCAAAAACGCTGGACTGGC
ATGAACTTCGGTGAAAAACCGCAGCAGGGAGGCAAACAATGAGCTTGTCAAGCAGATCGTTCAAACATTT
GGCAATAAAGTTTCTTAAGATTGAATCCTGTTGCCGGTCTTGCGATGATTATCATATAATTTCTGTTGAA
TTACGTTAAGCATGTAATAATTAACATGTAATGCATGACGTTATTTATGAGATGGGTTTTTATGATTAGA
GTCCCGCAATTATACATTTAATACGCGATAGAAAACAAAATATAGCGCGCAAACTAGGATAAATTATCGC
GCGCGGTGTCATCTATGTTAC
Features (pLannotate 1.2.2; 16 found; start..end, strand, type, name):
     72..96      +  misc_feature   RB T-DNA repeat: right border repeat from nopaline C58 T-DNA
    193..824     +  rep_origin     oriV: incP origin of replication
    927..950     +  promoter       Pc promoter (fragment): intI1 (promoter lies within the coding sequence); class 1 integron promoter
   1126..1182    +  CDS            GmR (fragment): gentamycin acetyltransferase; aacC1; confers resistance to gentamycin
   1193..1980    +  CDS            SmR (fragment): aminoglycoside adenylyltransferase (Murphy, 1985); aadA; confers resistance to spectinomycin and streptomycin
   2321..2909    +  rep_origin     ori: high-copy-number ColE1/pMB1/pBR322/pUC origin of replication
   3245..4390    +  CDS            trfA: TRFA_ECOLX - Experimental evidence at protein level: Swiss-Prot protein existence level 1. Also involved in plasmid copy number control, promoting intermolecular coupling of protein bound iterons at oriV, which inhibits replication initiation. From Escherichia coli.
   4539..4563    +  misc_feature   LB T-DNA repeat: left border repeat from nopaline C58 T-DNA
   4738..5414    +  promoter       CaMV 35S promoter (enhanced): cauliflower mosaic virus 35S promoter with a duplicated enhancer region
   5439..5492    +  misc_feature   TMV Ω: translational enhancer from the tobacco mosaic virus 5'-leader sequence (Gallie et al., 1988)
   5501..6292    +  CDS            neo: KKA2_KLEPN - Also known as kan, nptII. Experimental evidence at protein level: Swiss-Prot protein existence level 1. Resistance to kanamycin, neomycin, paromomycin, ribostamycin, butirosin and gentamicin B. From Klebsiella pneumoniae.
   6308..6560    +  terminator     NOS terminator: nopaline synthase terminator and poly(A) signal
   8262..8495    +  CDS            GUS (fragment): β-glucuronidase; uidA (or gusA) from E. coli
   8577..8963    +  CDS            GUS (fragment): β-glucuronidase; uidA (or gusA) from E. coli
   9063..10262   +  CDS            GUS (fragment): β-glucuronidase; uidA (or gusA) from E. coli
  10275..6       +  terminator     NOS terminator (across the origin): nopaline synthase terminator and poly(A) signal
