[The description below was written by a language model from this plasmid's Addgene catalogue record and pLannotate feature annotations shown in this document.]
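Description:
Bo_NPTII:pCSRM2C:Gus_introns is a binary T-DNA vector assembled by Golden Gate cloning in the pAGM8031 backbone and intended for plant transformation, specifically for evaluating guard cell-specific promoters in Brassica. The backbone carries two replication systems: a high-copy ColE1/pUC-type origin for propagation in E. coli, and the broad-host-range incP oriV with its trfA replication initiator, an arrangement that typically allows maintenance in Agrobacterium. Bacterial selection is by spectinomycin through the aadA (SmR) gene, which sits next to remnants of a class 1 integron promoter and a short gentamicin acetyltransferase fragment.

Between the nopaline-type left and right border repeats lie two transcription units. The first, adjacent to the left border, is the plant selection cassette: an enhanced CaMV 35S promoter with duplicated enhancer, the TMV Ω translational leader, the nptII (neo) coding sequence and a NOS terminator, allowing selection of transformed tissue with aminoglycosides such as G418 or kanamycin. The second is the reporter unit. The catalogue lists a 1659 bp SCREAM2 promoter (pSCRM2) insert, linked to a Brachypodium-style gene identifier although the species field says synthetic. It is not annotated in the feature table, but an unannotated stretch between the first NOS terminator and the GUS coding sequence is of a suitable size to hold it. The β-glucuronidase gene appears as three separate fragments, consistent with the intron-interrupted GUS named in the title. Such introns prevent reporter expression in bacteria, so staining reflects plant expression only. A second NOS terminator closes the unit near the right border. The sequenced record is slightly longer than the catalogued total size.

The construct serves as a promoter-reporter tool for mapping cell-type expression within the stomatal complex by histochemical GUS staining.
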