Addgene plasmid #215177: Bo_NPTII:pCSRM2C:Gus_introns
Purpose: Evaluating guard cell specific promotors in Brassica
Depositing lab: Penny Hundleby. Depositing organization: John Innes Centre. Publication: A Promoter Collection for Cell-Targeted Analysis Within the Stomatal Complex. Nguyen TH, Krasauskas J, Nguyen TB, Noureen A, Smedley M, Christie JM, Harwood W, Blatt MR, Hundleby P. Plant Direct. 2025 Feb 12;9(2):e70045. doi: 10.1002/pld3.70045. eCollection 2025 Feb. PubMed 39943924.
Backbone
  Vector backbone: pAGM8031
  Backbone manufacturer: Sylvestre Marillonnet
  Backbone size w/o insert (bp): 5201
  Total vector size (bp): 10485
  Vector type: Synthetic Biology
  Selectable markers: Neomycin (select with G418)
Growth in bacteria
  Bacterial resistance: Spectinomycin, 50 μg/mL
  Growth temperature: 37°C
  Growth strain: DH5alpha
  Copy number: High Copy
Gene/Insert
  Gene/Insert name: Scream2
  Species: Synthetic
  Insert size (bp): 1659
  GenBank ID: BRADI_2g59497v3
  Promoter: pSCRM2
  Cloning method: Golden Gate
  Sequencing primers: 5′ GTGGTGTAAACAAATTGACGC; 3′ GGATAAACCTTTTCACGCCC
Terms and licenses: Academic/Nonprofit Terms; Industry Terms: Not Available to Industry
How to cite: Bo_NPTII:pCSRM2C:Gus_introns was a gift from Penny Hundleby (Addgene plasmid # 215177 ; http://n2t.net/addgene:215177 ; RRID:Addgene_215177)
